Addgene plasmid #204813: EV-A71 2A protease; no tag, self cleaving
Purpose: Bacterial expresison of Enterovirus A71 2A protease
Depositing lab: ASAP Discovery & Frank von Delft. Depositing organization: University of Oxford.
Backbone
  Vector backbone: pNIC-NOTAG-GG
  Vector type: Bacterial Expression
Growth in bacteria
  Bacterial resistance: Kanamycin, 50 μg/mL
  Growth temperature: 37°C
  Growth strain: DH5alpha
  Copy number: Unknown
Gene/Insert
  Gene/Insert name: A71 2A protease
  Species: Enterovirus A71
  Cloning method: Gateway Cloning
How to cite: EV-A71 2A protease; no tag, self cleaving was a gift from ASAP Discovery & Frank von Delft (Addgene plasmid # 204813 ; http://n2t.net/addgene:204813 ; RRID:Addgene_204813)
