[The description below was written by a language model from this plasmid's Addgene catalogue record and pLannotate feature annotations shown in this document.]
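Description:
EV-A71 2A protease; no tag, self cleaving is a 6,051 nt bacterial expression plasmid built on the pNIC-NOTAG-GG backbone, a pET-style vector for T7-driven protein production in E. coli. It is selected with kanamycin through an aph(3')-Ia KanR gene and replicates from a ColE1/pMB1-type origin. The pBR322-derived bom site and the rop gene are also present, and the catalogue lists copy number as unknown. An f1 origin is included, and short tetracycline-resistance fragments are non-functional remnants of the backbone's ancestry. A full lacI gene with its own promoter supplies lac repressor.

The expression cassette consists of a T7 promoter followed by a lac operator, the T7 gene 10 ribosome binding site, the open reading frame and a T7 terminator. Transcription therefore depends on a host supplying T7 RNA polymerase and is inducible with IPTG. The annotated coding region begins with yeast SMT3 (SUMO), which directly abuts a roughly 450 nt enterovirus polyprotein fragment. The annotation tool matched this fragment to a related coxsackievirus A16 polyprotein entry, and its generic polymerase description should be disregarded; the position and size fit the Enterovirus A71 2A protease named in the catalogue. Downstream lie a short His-tag fragment and a piece of a T7 gene 10B-derived solubility tag, but the record does not show whether these are in frame with the protease or sit beyond a stop codon. The name suggests that the active 2A protease cleaves itself away from its fusion partner to give untagged protein, although the record does not describe the mechanism or the cleavage site. The stated purpose is bacterial expression of the EV-A71 2A protease.
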