Features (pLannotate 1.2.2; 20 found; start..end, strand, type, name):
   1004..1081    -  promoter       lacI promoter: lacI
   1089..1368    -  CDS            TcR (fragment): tetracycline efflux protein; tet; confers resistance to tetracycline
   1390..1408    +  promoter       T7 promoter: promoter for bacteriophage T7 RNA polymerase
   1409..1433    +  protein_bind   lac operator: The lac repressor binds to the lac operator to inhibit transcription in E. coli. This inhibition can be relieved by adding lactose or isopropyl-β-D-thiogalactopyranoside (IPTG). lac repressor encoded by lacI
   1448..1470    +  RBS            RBS: efficient ribosome binding site from bacteriophage T7 gene 10 (Olins and Rangwala, 1989)
   1517..1819    +  CDS            SMT3 (sequence partly withheld): SMT3_YEAST - Experimental evidence at protein level: Swiss-Prot protein existence level 1. Not known; suppressor of MIF2 mutations. From Saccharomyces cerevisiae (strain ATCC 204508 / S288c) (Baker's yeast).
   1811..2260    +  CDS            POLG_CX16G (fragment) (sequence withheld): Experimental evidence at protein level: Swiss-Prot protein existence level 1. [RNA-directed RNA polymerase]: Replicates the viral genomic RNA on the surface of intracellular membranes. May form linear arrays of subunits that propagate along a strong head-to-tail interaction called interface-I. Covalently attaches UMP to a tyrosine of VPg, which is used to prime RNA synthesis. The positive stranded RNA genome is first replicated at virus induced membranous vesicles, creating a dsRNA genomic replication form. This dsRNA is then used as template to synthesize positive stranded RNA genomes. ss(+)R
   2305..2322    +  CDS            9xHis (fragment): 9xHis affinity tag
   2332..2381    +  CDS            SET1 (fragment): solubility-enhancement tag derived from T7 phage gene 10B
   2389..2436    +  terminator     T7 terminator: transcription terminator for bacteriophage T7 RNA polymerase
   2473..2901    +  rep_origin     f1 ori (sequence partly withheld): f1 bacteriophage origin of replication; arrow indicates direction of (+) strand synthesis
   2954..3011    +  promoter       AmpR promoter (fragment): bla
   3020..3835    -  CDS            KanR: aminoglycoside phosphotransferase; aph(3')-Ia; confers resistance to kanamycin in bacteria or G418 (Geneticin®) in eukaryotes
   3957..4545    +  rep_origin     ori: high-copy-number ColE1/pMB1/pBR322/pUC origin of replication
   4731..4870    -  misc_feature   bom: basis of mobility region from pBR322
   4972..5163    -  CDS            rop: Rop protein, which maintains plasmids at low copy number; rop
   5180..5560    +  CDS            YPB1_ECOLX: Protein predicted: Swiss-Prot protein existence level 4. From Escherichia coli.
   5632..5923    -  CDS            TcR (fragment): tetracycline efflux protein; tet; confers resistance to tetracycline
   5938..5959    -  protein_bind   CAP binding site: CAP binding activates transcription in the presence of cAMP. E. coli catabolite activator protein
   5972..1003    -  CDS            lacI (across the origin): lac repressor; lacI; The lac repressor binds to the lac operator to inhibit transcription in E. coli. This inhibition can be relieved by adding lactose or isopropyl-β-D-thiogalactopyranoside (IPTG).
>Addgene plasmid #204813 | EV-A71 2A protease; no tag, self cleaving | addgene full sequence | sequence record 414763 | Addgene NGS Result
GCGTATTGGGCGCCAGGGTGGTTTTTCTTTTCACCAGTGAGACGGGCAACAGCTGATTGCCCTTCACCGC
CTGGCCCTGAGAGAGTTGCAGCAAGCGGTCCACGCTGGTTTGCCCCAGCAGGCGAAAATCCTGTTTGATG
GTGGTTAACGGCGGGATATAACATGAGCTGTCTTCGGTATCGTCGTATCCCACTACCGAGATATCCGCAC
CAACGCGCAGCCCGGACTCGGTAATGGCGCGCATTGCGCCCAGCGCCATCTGATCGTTGGCAACCAGCAT
CGCAGTGGGAACGATGCCCTCATTCAGCATTTGCATGGTTTGTTGAAAACCGGACATGGCACTCCAGTCG
CCTTCCCGTTCCGCTATCGGCTGAATTTGATTGCGAGTGAGATATTTATGCCAGCCAGCCAGACGCAGAC
GCGCCGAGACAGAACTTAATGGGCCCGCTAACAGCGCGATTTGCTGGTGACCCAATGCGACCAGATGCTC
CACGCCCAGTCGCGTACCGTCTTCATGGGAGAAAATAATACTGTTGATGGGTGTCTGGTCAGAGACATCA
AGAAATAACGCCGGAACATTAGTGCAGGCAGCTTCCACAGCAATGGCATCCTGGTCATCCAGCGGATAGT
TAATGATCAGCCCACTGACGCGTTGCGCGAGAAGATTGTGCACCGCCGCTTTACAGGCTTCGACGCCGCT
TCGTTCTACCATCGACACCACCACGCTGGCACCCAGTTGATCGGCGCGAGATTTAATCGCCGCGACAATT
TGCGACGGCGCGTGCAGGGCCAGACTGGAGGTGGCAACGCCAATCAGCAACGACTGTTTGCCCGCCAGTT
GTTGTGCCACGCGGTTGGGAATGTAATTCAGCTCCGCCATCGCCGCTTCCACTTTTTCCCGCGTTTTCGC
AGAAACGTGGCTGGCCTGGTTCACCACGCGGGAAACGGTCTGATAAGAGACACCGGCATACTCTGCGACA
TCGTATAACGTTACTGGTTTCACATTCACCACCCTGAATTGACTCTCTTCCGGGCGCTATCATGCCATAC
CGCGAAAGGTTTTGCGCCATTCGATGGTGTCCGGGATCTCGACGCTCTCCCTTATGCGACTCCTGCATTA
GGAAGCAGCCCAGTAGTAGGTTGAGGCCGTTGAGCACCGCCGCCGCAAGGAATGGTGCATGCAAGGAGAT
GGCGCCCAACAGTCCCCCGGCCACGGGGCCTGCCACCATACCCACGCCGAAACAAGCGCTCATGAGCCCG
AAGTGGCGAGCCCGATCTTCCCCATCGGTGATGTCGGCGATATAGGCGCCAGCAACCGCACCTGTGGCGC
CGGTGATGCCGGCCACGATGCGTCCGGCGTAGAGGATCGAGATCTCGATCCCGCGAAATTAATACGACTC
ACTATAGGGGAATTGTGAGCGGATAACAATTCCCCTCTAGAAATAATTTTGTTTAACCTTAAGAAGGAGA
TATACACATGGGCTCGAGCCACCACCACCATCACCACATGGCTTCCATGTCAGACAGCGAGGTGAATCAA
GAAGCCAAACCAGAAGTAAAGCCTGAAGTCAAGCCCGAAACGCATATTAATTTGAAAGTTAGTGATGGCT
CCTCTGAGATCTTCTTCAAGATAAAGAAGACGACTCCGTTGAGAAGATTGATGGAAGCATTCGCAAAGAG
ACAAGGAAAGGAGATGGATTCATTGCGCTTCCTGTACGACGGGATTCGGATACAGGCTGACCAAACACCG
GAAGACTTGGATATGGAAGACAATGATATCATAGAAGCACATAGAGAACAGATTGGTGGC
[450 nt withheld, positions 1811-2260]
TAATGACTCGAGCACCCGTCGACAAGCTTGCGGCCGCACTCGAGCACCACCACCACCACCACTGAGATCC
GGCTGCTAACAAAGCCCGAAAGGAAGCTGAGTTGGCTGCTGCCACCGCTGAGCAATAACTAGCATAACCC
CTTGGGGCCTCTAAACGGGTCTTGAGGGGTTTTTTGCTGAAAGGAGGAACTATATCCGGATTGGCGAATG
GG
[124 nt withheld, positions 2473-2596]
C
[91 nt withheld, positions 2598-2688]
A
[49 nt withheld, positions 2690-2738]
CCTTTGACGTTGGAGTCCACGTTCTTT
[37 nt withheld, positions 2766-2802]
ACCCTATCTCGGTCTATTCTTTTGATTTATAAGGGATTTTGCCGATTTCGGCCTATTGGTTAAAAAATGA
GCTGATTTAACAAAAATTTAACGCGAATTTTAACAAAATATTAACGCTTACAATTTAGGTGGCACTTTTC
GGGGAAATGTGCGCGGAACCCCTATTTGTTTATTTTTCTAAATACATTCAAATATGTATCCGCTCATGAA
TTAATTCTTAGAAAAACTCATCGAGCATCAAATGAAACTGCAATTTATTCATATCAGGATTATCAATACC
ATATTTTTGAAAAAGCCGTTTCTGTAATGAAGGAGAAAACTCACCGAGGCAGTTCCATAGGATGGCAAGA
TCCTGGTATCGGTCTGCGATTCCGACTCGTCCAACATCAATACAACCTATTAATTTCCCCTCGTCAAAAA
TAAGGTTATCAAGTGAGAAATCACCATGAGTGACGACTGAATCCGGTGAGAATGGCAAAAGTTTATGCAT
TTCTTTCCAGACTTGTTCAACAGGCCAGCCATTACGCTCGTCATCAAAATCACTCGCATCAACCAAACCG
TTATTCATTCGTGATTGCGCCTGAGCGAGACGAAATACGCGATCGCTGTTAAAAGGACAATTACAAACAG
GAATCGAATGCAACCGGCGCAGGAACACTGCCAGCGCATCAACAATATTTTCACCTGAATCAGGATATTC
TTCTAATACCTGGAATGCTGTTTTCCCGGGGATCGCAGTGGTGAGTAACCATGCATCATCAGGAGTACGG
ATAAAATGCTTGATGGTCGGAAGAGGCATAAATTCCGTCAGCCAGTTTAGTCTGACCATCTCATCTGTAA
CATCATTGGCAACGCTACCTTTGCCATGTTTCAGAAACAACTCTGGCGCATCGGGCTTCCCATACAATCG
ATAGATTGTCGCACCTGATTGCCCGACATTATCGCGAGCCCATTTATACCCATATAAATCAGCATCCATG
TTGGAATTTAATCGCGGCCTAGAGCAAGACGTTTCCCGTTGAATATGGCTCATAACACCCCTTGTATTAC
TGTTTATGTAAGCAGACAGTTTTATTGTTCATGACCAAAATCCCTTAACGTGAGTTTTCGTTCCACTGAG
CGTCAGACCCCGTAGAAAAGATCAAAGGATCTTCTTGAGATCCTTTTTTTCTGCGCGTAATCTGCTGCTT
GCAAACAAAAAAACCACCGCTACCAGCGGTGGTTTGTTTGCCGGATCAAGAGCTACCAACTCTTTTTCCG
AAGGTAACTGGCTTCAGCAGAGCGCAGATACCAAATACTGTCCTTCTAGTGTAGCCGTAGTTAGGCCACC
ACTTCAAGAACTCTGTAGCACCGCCTACATACCTCGCTCTGCTAATCCTGTTACCAGTGGCTGCTGCCAG
TGGCGATAAGTCGTGTCTTACCGGGTTGGACTCAAGACGATAGTTACCGGATAAGGCGCAGCGGTCGGGC
TGAACGGGGGGTTCGTGCACACAGCCCAGCTTGGAGCGAACGACCTACACCGAACTGAGATACCTACAGC
GTGAGCTATGAGAAAGCGCCACGCTTCCCGAAGGGAGAAAGGCGGACAGGTATCCGGTAAGCGGCAGGGT
CGGAACAGGAGAGCGCACGAGGGAGCTTCCAGGGGGAAACGCCTGGTATCTTTATAGTCCTGTCGGGTTT
CGCCACCTCTGACTTGAGCGTCGATTTTTGTGATGCTCGTCAGGGGGGCGGAGCCTATGGAAAAACGCCA
GCAACGCGGCCTTTTTACGGTTCCTGGCCTTTTGCTGGCCTTTTGCTCACATGTTCTTTCCTGCGTTATC
CCCTGATTCTGTGGATAACCGTATTACCGCCTTTGAGTGAGCTGATACCGCTCGCCGCAGCCGAACGACC
GAGCGCAGCGAGTCAGTGAGCGAGGAAGCGGAAGAGCGCCTGATGCGGTATTTTCTCCTTACGCATCTGT
GCGGTATTTCACACCGCAATGGTGCACTCTCAGTACAATCTGCTCTGATGCCGCATAGTTAAGCCAGTAT
ACACTCCGCTATCGCTACGTGACTGGGTCATGGCTGCGCCCCGACACCCGCCAACACCCGCTGACGCGCC
CTGACGGGCTTGTCTGCTCCCGGCATCCGCTTACAGACAAGCTGTGACCGTCTCCGGGAGCTGCATGTGT
CAGAGGTTTTCACCGTCATCACCGAAACGCGCGAGGCAGCTGCGGTAAAGCTCATCAGCGTGGTCGTGAA
GCGATTCACAGATGTCTGCCTGTTCATCCGCGTCCAGCTCGTTGAGTTTCTCCAGAAGCGTTAATGTCTG
GCTTCTGATAAAGCGGGCCATGTTAAGGGCGGTTTTTTCCTGTTTGGTCACTGATGCCTCCGTGTAAGGG
GGATTTCTGTTCATGGGGGTAATGATACCGATGAAACGAGAGAGGATGCTCACGATACGGGTTACTGATG
ATGAACATGCCCGGTTACTGGAACGTTGTGAGGGTAAACAACTGGCGGTATGGATGCGGCGGGACCAGAG
AAAAATCACTCAGGGTCAATGCCAGCGCTTCGTTAATACAGATGTAGGTGTTCCACAGGGTAGCCAGCAG
CATCCTGCGATGCAGATCCGGAACATAATGGTGCAGGGCGCTGACTTCCGCGTTTCCAGACTTTACGAAA
CACGGAAACCGAAGACCATTCATGTTGTTGCTCAGGTCGCAGACGTTTTGCAGCAGCAGTCGCTTCACGT
TCGCTCGCGTATCGGTGATTCATTCTGCTAACCAGTAAGGCAACCCCGCCAGCCTAGCCGGGTCCTCAAC
GACAGGAGCACGATCATGCGCACCCGTGGGGCCGCCATGCCGGCGATAATGGCCTGCTTCTCGCCGAAAC
GTTTGGTGGCGGGACCAGTGACGAAGGCTTGAGCGAGGGCGTGCAAGATTCCGAATACCGCAAGCGACAG
GCCGATCATCGTCGCGCTCCAGCGAAAGCGGTCCTCGCCGAAAATGACCCAGAGCGCTGCCGGCACCTGT
CCTACGAGTTGCATGATAAAGAAGACAGTCATAAGTGCGGCGACGATAGTCATGCCCCGCGCCCACCGGA
AGGAGCTGACTGGGTTGAAGGCTCTCAAGGGCATCGGTCGAGATCCCGGTGCCTAATGAGTGAGCTAACT
TACATTAATTGCGTTGCGCTCACTGCCCGCTTTCCAGTCGGGAAACCTGTCGTGCCAGCTGCATTAATGA
ATCGGCCAACGCGCGGGGAGAGGCGGTTT
