>Addgene plasmid #204813 | EV-A71 2A protease; no tag, self cleaving | depositor partial sequence | sequence record 398086 | Insert
ATGGGCTCGAGCCACCACCACCATCACCACATGGCTTCCATGTCAGACAGCGAGGTGAATCAAGAAGCCA
AACCAGAAGTAAAGCCTGAAGTCAAGCCCGAAACGCATATTAATTTGAAAGTTAGTGATGGCTCCTCTGA
GATCTTCTTCAAGATAAAGAAGACGACTCCGTTGAGAAGATTGATGGAAGCATTCGCAAAGAGACAAGGA
AAGGAGATGGATTCATTGCGCTTCCTGTACGACGGGATTCGGATACAGGCTGACCAAACACCGGAAGACT
TGGATATGGAAGACAATGATATCATAGAAGCACATAGAGAACAGATTGGTGGC
[450 nt withheld, positions 334-783]
TAATGA
